Addgene plasmid #34172: KHBD00009
Depositing lab: Bart Deplancke. Depositing organization: Swiss Federal Institute of Technology (EPFL). Publication: Automated protein-DNA interaction screening of Drosophila regulatory elements. Korneel Hens, Jean-Daniel Feuz, Alina Isakova, Antonina Lagovitina, Andreas Massouras, Julien Bryois, Patrick Callaerts, Susan E. Celniker, Bart Deplancke. Nat Methods. 2011 Oct 30;8(12):1065-70. 10.1038/nmeth.1763 PubMed 22037703.
Backbone
  Vector backbone: pDONR221
  Backbone manufacturer: Invitrogen
  Backbone size w/o insert (bp): 2536
  Vector type: Gateway Donor Vector
Growth in bacteria
  Bacterial resistance: Kanamycin, 50 μg/mL
  Growth temperature: 37°C
  Growth strain: DH5alpha
  Copy number: High Copy
Gene/Insert
  Gene/Insert name: CG5058 (alt names: FBgn0004586; grh; grainy head)
  Species: D. melanogaster (fly)
  Insert size (bp): 465
  Entrez Gene: grh (a.k.a. Dmel_CG42311, BcDNA:LD38807, CG30111, CG42311, CG5058, DREB, Dmel\CG42311, Dmel_CG30111, Dmel_CG5058, EG:191D12.1, ELF1, Elf-1, Elf-1/NTF-1, Elf1, GRH, Gh, Grh, NTF, NTF-1, NTF-1/Elf-1, NTF1, Ntf, Ntf1, elf1, elf1(CAG)[[7]], hsk, l(2)06850, l(2)IM45, l(2)s2140, ntf-1)
  Cloning method: Gateway Cloning
  Sequencing primers: 5′ M13F; 3′ M13R
Terms and licenses: Academic/Nonprofit Terms; Industry Terms: Not Available to Industry
Depositor comments: Please note that the ORFs in this collection were cloned open-ended (without a stop codon).
How to cite: KHBD00009 was a gift from Bart Deplancke (Addgene plasmid # 34172 ; http://n2t.net/addgene:34172 ; RRID:Addgene_34172)
