[The description below was written by a language model from this plasmid's Addgene catalogue record.]
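Description:
KHBD00009 is a Gateway entry-type clone built in the pDONR221 backbone, carrying sequence from the Drosophila melanogaster gene grainy head (grh, CG5058; also known as NTF-1 or Elf-1), which encodes a transcription factor. The plasmid is maintained in E. coli as a high-copy construct under kanamycin selection. The catalogue classes it as a Gateway donor vector, but because the insert was introduced by Gateway cloning, the recombination cassette of the empty donor has presumably been replaced by the fly sequence. This leaves the insert flanked by attL-type sites, as is standard for pDONR221-derived entry clones. No feature table is provided, so these sites and the origin of replication are inferred from the backbone rather than documented. M13 forward and reverse primer sites flanking the insert are listed for sequence verification.

The recorded insert is 465 bp. This is short for a gene with grh's many annotated synonyms and isoforms, and the record does not say whether it represents a complete ORF of a particular isoform or only a portion of the coding region. The ORFs in this collection were cloned open-ended, without a stop codon, so the insert can be transferred by LR recombination into destination vectors that add C-terminal as well as N-terminal fusions. pDONR221 has no promoter intended to express the insert, so the plasmid serves as a shuttle and archival clone rather than an expression construct.

The clone belongs to a Drosophila transcription factor collection associated with automated screening of protein–DNA interactions at fly regulatory elements. Its likely use is as a source for moving the grh sequence into assay-specific destination vectors.
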