>Addgene plasmid #34172 | KHBD00009 | depositor partial sequence | sequence record 40739 | KHBD00009 sequence 465 bps
ATGACAGCCACGGGCAGAAAGAAGCTGGACGAGCTTTACCATCCGGTAACGGATCGGTCCGAGTTCTATG
GCATGCAGGACTTCGCCAAGCCGCCGGTGCTATTCTCGCCCGCCGAGGACATGGAGAAGAGCTTCTACGG
CCATGAGACTGACTCGCCGGACCTGAAGGGGGCCTCACCGTTCCTGCTCCACGGCCAGAAGGTGGCCACG
CCGACGCTCAAGTTCCACAACCATTTTCCGCCCGACATGCAGACCGATAAGAAGGATCACATACTGGACC
AGAACATGTTGACCAGCACACCCCTGACCGACTTTGGTCCGCCGATGAAGCGCGGCAGGATGACGCCGCC
GACCTCGGAACGCGTGATGCTGTACGTGCGGCAGGAGAACGAGGAGGTGTATACACCGTTGCACGTGGTG
CCGCCCACCACGATCGGCCTGCTAAATGCGGATTACTGCGAAAAT
