>Addgene plasmid #34172 | KHBD00009 | addgene partial sequence | sequence record 41636 | M13-Rev 5'-CAGGAAACAGCTATGACC-3'
ATAAGCAATGCTTTCTTTATAATGCCAACTTTGTACAAGAAAGTTGGCAAATTTTCGCAGTAATCCGCAT
TTAGCAGGCCGATCGTGGTGGGCGGCACCACGNGCAACGNTGTATACACCTCCTCGNTCTCCTGCCGCAC
GTACAGCATCACGCGNTCCGAGGTCGGCGGCGTCATCCTGCCGCGCTTCATCGGCGGACCAAAGTCGGTC
AAGGGTGTNCCGTGAAACATGTTCTGGTCCAGTATGTGATCCTTCTTATCGGTCTGCATGTCGTGCGGAA
AATGGTTGTGGAACTTGAGCGTCGGCGTGGCCACCTTCTGGCCGTGNAGCAGGAACGGTGAGGCCCCCTT
CAGGTCCGGCGAGTCAGTCTCATGGCCGTAGAAGCTCTTCTCCATGTCCTCGGCGGGCGAGAATAGCACC
GGCGGCTTGNCGAAGTCCTGCATGCCATAGAACTCGGACCGATCCGTTACCGGATGGTAAAGCTCGTCCA
GCTTCTTTCTGCCCGTGACTGTCATGGTGCCAACTTTTTTGTACAAAGTTGNCATTATAAAAAAGCATTG
CTCATCAAATTTGTTGCNACGTACAGGTCACTATCAGTCAAAATAAAAATCATTATTTGGGGGCCC
