>Addgene plasmid #34172 | KHBD00009 | addgene partial sequence | sequence record 42374 | M13-F20 5'-TGTAAAACGACGGCCAGT-3'
TGATAGTGACCTGTTCGTTGCAACAAATTGATGAGCAATGCTTTTTTATAATGCCAACTTTGTACAAAAA
AGTTGGCACCATGACAGCCACGGGCAGAAAGAAGCTGGACGAGCTTTACCATCCGGTAACGGATCGGTCC
GAGTTCTATGGCATGCAGGACTTCGCCAAGCCGCCGGTGCTATTCTCGCCCGCCGAGGACATGGAGAAGA
GCTTCTACGGCCATGAGACTGACTCGCCGGACCTGAAGGGGGCCTCACCGTTCCTGCTCCACGGCCAGAA
GGTGGCCACGCCGACGCTCAAGTTCCACAACCATTTTCCGCCCGACATGCAGACCGATAAGAAGGATCAC
ATACTGGACCAGAACATGTTGACCAGCACACCCCTGACCGACTTTGGTCCGCCGATGAAGCGCGGCAGGA
TGACGCCGCCGACCTCGGAACGCGTGATGCTGTACGTGCGGCAGGAGAACGAGGAGGTGTATACACCGTT
GCACGTGGTGCCGCCCACCACGATCGGCCTGCTAAATGCGGATTACTGCGAAAATTTGCCAACTTTCTTG
TACAAAGTTGGCATTATAAGAAAGCATTGCTTATCAATTTGTTGCAACGAACAGGTCACTATCAGTCAAA
ATAAAATCATTATTTGCCATCCAGCTGATATCCCCTATAGTGAGTCGTAT
